Addgene plasmid #100571: FISSEQ-hgRNA-Design1
Purpose: FISSEQ-hgRNA-Design1 in a lentiviral backbone
Depositing lab: George Church. Depositing organization: Harvard Medical School. Publication: Rapidly evolving homing CRISPR barcodes. Kalhor R, Mali P, Church GM. Nat Methods. 2017 Feb;14(2):195-200. doi: 10.1038/nmeth.4108. Epub 2016 Dec 5. PubMed 27918539.
Backbone
  Vector backbone: pLKO.1 Hygro
  Total vector size (bp): 7656
  Vector type: Mammalian Expression, Lentiviral, CRISPR, Synthetic Biology
  Selectable markers: Hygromycin
Growth in bacteria
  Bacterial resistance: Ampicillin, 100 μg/mL
  Growth temperature: 30°C
  Growth strain: NEB Stable
  Copy number: Unknown
Gene/Insert
  Gene/Insert name: FISSEQ-hgRNA-Design1
  gRNA/shRNA sequence: Gtggagcaattccacaacac
Terms and licenses: Academic/Nonprofit Terms; Industry Terms: Not Available to Industry
How to cite: FISSEQ-hgRNA-Design1 was a gift from George Church (Addgene plasmid # 100571 ; http://n2t.net/addgene:100571 ; RRID:Addgene_100571)
