[The description below was written by a language model from this plasmid's Addgene catalogue record and pLannotate feature annotations shown in this document.]
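Description:
FISSEQ-hgRNA-Design1 is a lentiviral CRISPR plasmid of about 7.65 kb built on the pLKO.1 Hygro backbone, carrying a homing guide RNA (hgRNA) design associated with work on rapidly evolving homing CRISPR barcodes. It is propagated in E. coli through a high-copy ColE1/pUC-type origin with ampicillin selection from the bla gene, and also retains an f1 origin and remnants of a lac/T7/T3 cloning region. The transfer-vector portion has an RSV promoter fused to a truncated HIV-1 5' LTR, which drives genomic RNA production in packaging cells independently of Tat. This is followed by the Ψ packaging signal with a partial gag sequence, the Rev response element for nuclear export of the unspliced transcript, a cPPT/CTS element, and a self-inactivating ΔU3 3' LTR. An SV40 poly(A) signal and SV40 origin lie downstream of the 3' LTR.

The payload is a human U6 RNA polymerase III promoter driving a guide RNA made up of a spacer and a Streptococcus pyogenes Cas9 scaffold. In a homing guide RNA the scaffold is altered so that Cas9 loaded with the transcript cuts the DNA locus that encodes it, so the locus accumulates successive mutations that can serve as an evolving barcode. The record does not detail the specific modifications in Design1. Short matches annotated as Tet-responsive promoter fragments flank the scaffold. At only about 20 bp each, they are probably incidental similarities or short designed sequences, possibly related to the in situ sequencing (FISSEQ) readout implied by the name, rather than functional promoters. A separate hPGK promoter drives the hygromycin phosphotransferase gene, allowing hygromycin selection of transduced mammalian cells.
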