Features (pLannotate 1.2.2; 29 found; start..end, strand, type, name):
      1..227     +  promoter       RSV promoter: Rous sarcoma virus enhancer/promoter
    228..408     +  LTR            5' LTR (truncated): truncated 5' long terminal repeat (LTR) from HIV-1
    455..580     +  misc_feature   HIV-1 Ψ: packaging signal of human immunodeficiency virus type 1
    564..927     +  CDS            HIV-1 gag (fragment): gag protein from human immunodeficiency virus 1; gag
   1073..1306    +  misc_feature   RRE: The Rev response element (RRE) of HIV-1 allows for Rev-dependent mRNA export from the nucleus to the cytoplasm.
   1683..1783    +  CDS            Rev (fragment): human immunodeficiency virus 1 (HIV-1) Rev protein; rev; enhances nuclear export of unspliced and incompletely spliced viral mRNAs
   1833..2073    +  promoter       U6 promoter: RNA polymerase III promoter for human U6 snRNA
   2084..2102    +  promoter       TRE3GV promoter (fragment): 3rd-generation Tet-responsive promoter that can be activated by binding of Tet-On® 3G, optimized for retroviral and lentiviral vectors
   2106..2178    +  misc_RNA       gRNA scaffold: guide RNA scaffold for the Streptococcus pyogenes CRISPR/Cas9 system
   2179..2203    +  promoter       TRE3GS promoter (fragment): 3rd-generation Tet-responsive promoter that can be activated by binding of Tet-On® 3G, modified to eliminate binding sites for endogenous mammalian transcription factors
   2259..2376    +  misc_feature   cPPT/CTS: central polypurine tract and central termination sequence of HIV-1
   2425..2935    +  promoter       hPGK promoter: human phosphoglycerate kinase 1 promoter
   3025..4047    +  CDS            hph: KHYB_ECOLX - Experimental evidence at protein level: Swiss-Prot protein existence level 1. The aminoglycoside phosphotransferases achieve inactivation of their antibiotic substrates by phosphorylation. Only phosphorylates hygromycin and closely related compounds such as demethyl analogs and destomycin. From Escherichia coli.
   4071..4107    +  misc_feature   MCS (fragment): pBluescript multiple cloning site
   4103..4171    +  CDS            nef (fragment): NEF_HV1Z2 - Experimental evidence at protein level: Swiss-Prot protein existence level 1. Extracellular Nef protein targets CD4(+) T-lymphocytes for apoptosis by interacting with CXCR4 surface receptors. From Human immunodeficiency virus type 1 group M subtype D (isolate Z2/CDC-Z34) (HIV-1).
   4173..4406    +  LTR            3' LTR (ΔU3): self-inactivating 3' long terminal repeat (LTR) from HIV-1
   4478..4599    +  polyA_signal   SV40 poly(A) signal: SV40 polyadenylation signal
   4639..4774    +  rep_origin     SV40 ori: SV40 origin of replication
   4795..4813    -  promoter       T7 promoter: promoter for bacteriophage T7 RNA polymerase
   4821..4976    +  CDS            lacZα (fragment): LacZα fragment of β-galactosidase; lacZ fragment
   4981..5409    +  rep_origin     f1 ori (sequence partly withheld): f1 bacteriophage origin of replication; arrow indicates direction of (+) strand synthesis
   5462..5566    +  promoter       AmpR promoter: bla
   5567..6427    +  CDS            AmpR: β-lactamase; bla; confers resistance to ampicillin, carbenicillin, and related antibiotics
   6598..7186    +  rep_origin     ori: high-copy-number ColE1/pMB1/pBR322/pUC origin of replication
   7369..7461    +  CDS            lacI (fragment): lac repressor; lacI; The lac repressor binds to the lac operator to inhibit transcription in E. coli. This inhibition can be relieved by adding lactose or isopropyl-β-D-thiogalactopyranoside (IPTG).
   7474..7495    +  protein_bind   CAP binding site: CAP binding activates transcription in the presence of cAMP. E. coli catabolite activator protein
   7510..7540    +  promoter       lac promoter: promoter for the E. coli lac operon
   7548..7564    +  protein_bind   lac operator: The lac repressor binds to the lac operator to inhibit transcription in E. coli. This inhibition can be relieved by adding lactose or isopropyl-β-D-thiogalactopyranoside (IPTG). lac repressor encoded by lacI
   7609..7627    +  promoter       T3 promoter: promoter for bacteriophage T3 RNA polymerase
>Addgene plasmid #100571 | FISSEQ-hgRNA-Design1 | addgene full sequence | sequence record 192150 | Addgene NGS Result
TGTAGTCTTATGCAATACTCTTGTAGTCTTGCAACATGGTAACGATGAGTTAGCAACATGCCTTACAAGG
AGAGAAAAAGCACCGTGCATGCCGATTGGTGGAAGTAAGGTGGTACGATCGTGCCTTATTAGGAAGGCAA
CAGACGGGTCTGACATGGATTGGACGAACCACTGAATTGCCGCATTGCAGAGATATTGTATTTAAGTGCC
TAGCTCGATACATAAACGGGTCTCTCTGGTTAGACCAGATCTGAGCCTGGGAGCTCTCTGGCTAACTAGG
GAACCCACTGCTTAAGCCTCAATAAAGCTTGCCTTGAGTGCTTCAAGTAGTGTGTGCCCGTCTGTTGTGT
GACTCTGGTAACTAGAGATCCCTCAGACCCTTTTAGTCAGTGTGGAAAATCTCTAGCAGTGGCGCCCGAA
CAGGGACTTGAAAGCGAAAGGGAAACCAGAGGAGCTCTCTCGACGCAGGACTCGGCTTGCTGAAGCGCGC
ACGGCAAGAGGCGAGGGGCGGCGACTGGTGAGTACGCCAAAAATTTTGACTAGCGGAGGCTAGAAGGAGA
GAGATGGGTGCGAGAGCGTCAGTATTAAGCGGGGGAGAATTAGATCGCGATGGGAAAAAATTCGGTTAAG
GCCAGGGGGAAAGAAAAAATATAAATTAAAACATATAGTATGGGCAAGCAGGGAGCTAGAACGATTCGCA
GTTAATCCTGGCCTGTTAGAAACATCAGAAGGCTGTAGACAAATACTGGGACAGCTACAACCATCCCTTC
AGACAGGATCAGAAGAACTTAGATCATTATATAATACAGTAGCAACCCTCTATTGTGTGCATCAAAGGAT
AGAGATAAAAGACACCAAGGAAGCTTTAGACAAGATAGAGGAAGAGCAAAACAAAAGTAAGACCACCGCA
CAGCAAGCGGCCGCTGATCTTCAGACCTGGAGGAGGAGATATGAGGGACAATTGGAGAAGTGAATTATAT
AAATATAAAGTAGTAAAAATTGAACCATTAGGAGTAGCACCCACCAAGGCAAAGAGAAGAGTGGTGCAGA
GAGAAAAAAGAGCAGTGGGAATAGGAGCTTTGTTCCTTGGGTTCTTGGGAGCAGCAGGAAGCACTATGGG
CGCAGCGTCAATGACGCTGACGGTACAGGCCAGACAATTATTGTCTGGTATAGTGCAGCAGCAGAACAAT
TTGCTGAGGGCTATTGAGGCGCAACAGCATCTGTTGCAACTCACAGTCTGGGGCATCAAGCAGCTCCAGG
CAAGAATCCTGGCTGTGGAAAGATACCTAAAGGATCAACAGCTCCTGGGGATTTGGGGTTGCTCTGGAAA
ACTCATTTGCACCACTGCTGTGCCTTGGAATGCTAGTTGGAGTAATAAATCTCTGGAACAGATTTGGAAT
CACACGACCTGGATGGAGTGGGACAGAGAAATTAACAATTACACAAGCTTAATACACTCCTTAATTGAAG
AATCGCAAAACCAGCAAGAAAAGAATGAACAAGAATTATTGGAATTAGATAAATGGGCAAGTTTGTGGAA
TTGGTTTAACATAACAAATTGGCTGTGGTATATAAAATTATTCATAATGATAGTAGGAGGCTTGGTAGGT
TTAAGAATAGTTTTTGCTGTACTTTCTATAGTGAATAGAGTTAGGCAGGGATATTCACCATTATCGTTTC
AGACCCACCTCCCAACCCCGAGGGGACCCGACAGGCCCGAAGGAATAGAAGAAGAAGGTGGAGAGAGAGA
CAGAGACAGATCCATTCGATTAGTGAACGGATCTCGACGGTATCGATCACGAGACTAGCCTCGAGCGGCC
GCCCCCTTCACCGAGGGCCTATTTCCCATGATTCCTTCATATTTGCATATACGATACAAGGCTGTTAGAG
AGATAATTGGAATTAATTTGACTGTAAACACAAAGATATTAGTACAAAATACGTGACGTAGAAAGTAATA
ATTTCTTGGGTAGTTTGCAGTTTTAAAATTATGTTTTAAAATGGACTATCATATGCTTACCGTAACTTGA
AAGTATTTCGATTTCTTGGCTTTATATATCTTGTGGAAAGGACGAAACACCGGTGGAGCAATTCCACAAC
ACGGGTTAGAGCTAGAAATAGCAAGTTAACCTAAGGCTAGTCCGTTATCAACTTGAAAAAGTGGCACCGA
GTCGGTGCCACTGTTGTCTTATACCAACTTTCCTTTTTTTCCTGCAGGAATTCTCGACCTCGAGACAAAT
GGCAGTATTCATCCACAATTTTAAAAGAAAAGGGGGGATTGGGGGGTACAGTGCAGGGGAAAGAATAGTA
GACATAATAGCAACAGACATACAAACTAAAGAATTACAAAAACAAATTACAAAAATTCAAAATTTTCGGG
TTTATTACAGGGACAGCAGAGATCCACTTTGGCCGCGGCTCGAGGGGGTTGGGGTTGCGCCTTTTCCAAG
GCAGCCCTGGGTTTGCGCAGGGACGCGGCTGCTCTGGGCGTGGTTCCGGGAAACGCAGCGGCGCCGACCC
TGGGTCTCGCACATTCTTCACGTCCGTTCGCAGCGTCACCCGGATCTTCGCCGCTACCCTTGTGGGCCCC
CCGGCGACGCTTCCTGCTCCGCCCCTAAGTCGGGAAGGTTCCTTGCGGTTCGCGGCGTGCCGGACGTGAC
AAACGGAAGCCGCACGTCTCACTAGTACCCTCGCAGACGGACAGCGCCAGGGAGCAATGGCAGCGCGCCG
ACCGCGATGGGCTGTGGCCAATAGCGGCTGCTCAGCAGGGCGCGCCGAGAGCAGCGGCCGGGAAGGGGCG
GTGCGGGAGGCGGGGTGTGGGGCGGTAGTGTGGGCCCTGTTCCTGCCCGCGCGGTGTTCCGCATTCTGCA
AGCCTCCGGAGCGCACGTCGGCAGTCGGCTCCCTCGTTGACCGAATCACCGACCTCTCTCCCCAGGGGGA
TCCACCGGATCAAGCTTGCCAGCTGGGGCGCCCTCTGGTAAGGTTGGGAAGCCCTGCAGATCTGATCCCG
GGGGGCAATGAGATATGAAAAAGCCTGAACTCACCGCGACGTCTGTCGAGAAGTTTCTGATCGAAAAGTT
CGACAGCGTCTCCGACCTGATGCAGCTCTCGGAGGGCGAAGAATCTCGTGCTTTCAGCTTCGATGTAGGA
GGGCGTGGATATGTCCTGCGGGTAAATAGCTGCGCCGATGGTTTCTACAAAGATCGTTATGTTTATCGGC
ACTTTGCATCGGCCGCGCTCCCGATTCCGGAAGTGCTTGACATTGGGGAATTTAGCGAGAGCCTGACCTA
TTGCATCTCCCGCCGTGCACAGGGTGTCACGTTGCAAGACCTGCCTGAAACCGAACTGCCCGCTGTTCTG
CAGCCGGTCGCGGAGGCCATGGATGCGATCGCTGCGGCCGATCTTAGCCAGACGAGCGGGTTCGGCCCAT
TCGGACCGCAAGGAATCGGTCAATACACTACATGGCGTGATTTCATATGCGCGATTGCTGATCCCCATGT
GTATCACTGGCAAACTGTGATGGACGACACCGTCAGTGCGTCCGTCGCGCAGGCTCTCGATGAGCTGATG
CTTTGGGCCGAGGACTGCCCCGAAGTCCGGCACCTCGTGCACGCGGATTTCGGCTCCAACAATGTCCTGA
CGGACAATGGCCGCATAACAGCGGTCATTGACTGGAGCGAGGCGATGTTCGGGGATTCCCAATACGAGGT
CGCCAACATCTTCTTCTGGAGGCCGTGGTTGGCTTGTATGGAGCAGCAGACGCGCTACTTCGAGCGGAGG
CATCCGGAGCTTGCAGGATCGCCGCGGCTCCGGGCGTATATGCTCCGCATTGGTCTTGACCAACTCTATC
AGAGCTTGGTTGACGGCAATTTCGATGATGCAGCTTGGGCGCAGGGTCGATGCGACGCAATCGTCCGATC
CGGAGCCGGGACTGTCGGGCGTACACAAATCGCCCGCAGAAGCGCGGCCGTCTGGACCGATGGCTGTGTA
GAAGTACTCGCCGATAGTGGAAACCGACGCCCCAGCACTCGTCCGAGGGCAAAGGAATAGAGTAGATGCC
GACCGGGATCTATCGATACCGTCGACCTCGAGGGGGGGCCCGGTACCTTTAAGACCAATGACTTACAAGG
CAGCTGTAGATCTTAGCCACTTTTTAAAAGAAAAGGGGGGACTGGAAGGGCTAATTCACTCCCAACGAAG
ACAAGATCTGCTTTTTGCTTGTACTGGGTCTCTCTGGTTAGACCAGATCTGAGCCTGGGAGCTCTCTGGC
TAACTAGGGAACCCACTGCTTAAGCCTCAATAAAGCTTGCCTTGAGTGCTTCAAGTAGTGTGTGCCCGTC
TGTTGTGTGACTCTGGTAACTAGAGATCCCTCAGACCCTTTTAGTCAGTGTGGAAAATCTCTAGCAGTAG
TAGTTCATGTCATCTTATTATTCAGTATTTATAACTTGCAAAGAAATGAATATCAGAGAGTGAGAGGAAC
TTGTTTATTGCAGCTTATAATGGTTACAAATAAAGCAATAGCATCACAAATTTCACAAATAAAGCATTTT
TTTCACTGCATTCTAGTTGTGGTTTGTCCAAACTCATCAATGTATCTTATCATGTCTGGCTCTAGCTATC
CCGCCCCTAACTCCGCCCATCCCGCCCCTAACTCCGCCCAGTTCCGCCCATTCTCCGCCCCATGGCTGAC
TAATTTTTTTTATTTATGCAGAGGCCGAGGCCGCCTCGGCCTCTGAGCTATTCCAGAAGTAGTGAGGAGG
CTTTTTTGGAGGCCTAGGGACGTACCCAATTCGCCCTATAGTGAGTCGTATTACGCGCGCTCACTGGCCG
TCGTTTTACAACGTCGTGACTGGGAAAACCCTGGCGTTACCCAACTTAATCGCCTTGCAGCACATCCCCC
TTTCGCCAGCTGGCGTAATAGCGAAGAGGCCCGCACCGATCGCCCTTCCCAACAGTTGCGCAGCCTGAAT
GGCGAATGGG
[124 nt withheld, positions 4981-5104]
C
[91 nt withheld, positions 5106-5196]
A
[49 nt withheld, positions 5198-5246]
CCTTTGACGTTGGAGTCCACGTTCTTT
[37 nt withheld, positions 5274-5310]
ACCCTATCTCGGTCTATTCTTTTGATTTATAAGGGATTTTGCCGATTTCGGCCTATTGGTTAAAAAATGA
GCTGATTTAACAAAAATTTAACGCGAATTTTAACAAAATATTAACGCTTACAATTTAGGTGGCACTTTTC
GGGGAAATGTGCGCGGAACCCCTATTTGTTTATTTTTCTAAATACATTCAAATATGTATCCGCTCATGAG
ACAATAACCCTGATAAATGCTTCAATAATATTGAAAAAGGAAGAGTATGAGTATTCAACATTTCCGTGTC
GCCCTTATTCCCTTTTTTGCGGCATTTTGCCTTCCTGTTTTTGCTCACCCAGAAACGCTGGTGAAAGTAA
AAGATGCTGAAGATCAGTTGGGTGCACGAGTGGGTTACATCGAACTGGATCTCAACAGCGGTAAGATCCT
TGAGAGTTTTCGCCCCGAAGAACGTTTTCCAATGATGAGCACTTTTAAAGTTCTGCTATGTGGCGCGGTA
TTATCCCGTATTGACGCCGGGCAAGAGCAACTCGGTCGCCGCATACACTATTCTCAGAATGACTTGGTTG
AGTACTCACCAGTCACAGAAAAGCATCTTACGGATGGCATGACAGTAAGAGAATTATGCAGTGCTGCCAT
AACCATGAGTGATAACACTGCGGCCAACTTACTTCTGACAACGATCGGAGGACCGAAGGAGCTAACCGCT
TTTTTGCACAACATGGGGGATCATGTAACTCGCCTTGATCGTTGGGAACCGGAGCTGAATGAAGCCATAC
CAAACGACGAGCGTGACACCACGATGCCTGTAGCAATGGCAACAACGTTGCGCAAACTATTAACTGGCGA
ACTACTTACTCTAGCTTCCCGGCAACAATTAATAGACTGGATGGAGGCGGATAAAGTTGCAGGACCACTT
CTGCGCTCGGCCCTTCCGGCTGGCTGGTTTATTGCTGATAAATCTGGAGCCGGTGAGCGTGGGTCTCGCG
GTATCATTGCAGCACTGGGGCCAGATGGTAAGCCCTCCCGTATCGTAGTTATCTACACGACGGGGAGTCA
GGCAACTATGGATGAACGAAATAGACAGATCGCTGAGATAGGTGCCTCACTGATTAAGCATTGGTAACTG
TCAGACCAAGTTTACTCATATATACTTTAGATTGATTTAAAACTTCATTTTTAATTTAAAAGGATCTAGG
TGAAGATCCTTTTTGATAATCTCATGACCAAAATCCCTTAACGTGAGTTTTCGTTCCACTGAGCGTCAGA
CCCCGTAGAAAAGATCAAAGGATCTTCTTGAGATCCTTTTTTTCTGCGCGTAATCTGCTGCTTGCAAACA
AAAAAACCACCGCTACCAGCGGTGGTTTGTTTGCCGGATCAAGAGCTACCAACTCTTTTTCCGAAGGTAA
CTGGCTTCAGCAGAGCGCAGATACCAAATACTGTTCTTCTAGTGTAGCCGTAGTTAGGCCACCACTTCAA
GAACTCTGTAGCACCGCCTACATACCTCGCTCTGCTAATCCTGTTACCAGTGGCTGCTGCCAGTGGCGAT
AAGTCGTGTCTTACCGGGTTGGACTCAAGACGATAGTTACCGGATAAGGCGCAGCGGTCGGGCTGAACGG
GGGGTTCGTGCACACAGCCCAGCTTGGAGCGAACGACCTACACCGAACTGAGATACCTACAGCGTGAGCT
ATGAGAAAGCGCCACGCTTCCCGAAGGGAGAAAGGCGGACAGGTATCCGGTAAGCGGCAGGGTCGGAACA
GGAGAGCGCACGAGGGAGCTTCCAGGGGGAAACGCCTGGTATCTTTATAGTCCTGTCGGGTTTCGCCACC
TCTGACTTGAGCGTCGATTTTTGTGATGCTCGTCAGGGGGGCGGAGCCTATGGAAAAACGCCAGCAACGC
GGCCTTTTTACGGTTCCTGGCCTTTTGCTGGCCTTTTGCTCACATGTTCTTTCCTGCGTTATCCCCTGAT
TCTGTGGATAACCGTATTACCGCCTTTGAGTGAGCTGATACCGCTCGCCGCAGCCGAACGACCGAGCGCA
GCGAGTCAGTGAGCGAGGAAGCGGAAGAGCGCCCAATACGCAAACCGCCTCTCCCCGCGCGTTGGCCGAT
TCATTAATGCAGCTGGCACGACAGGTTTCCCGACTGGAAAGCGGGCAGTGAGCGCAACGCAATTAATGTG
AGTTAGCTCACTCATTAGGCACCCCAGGCTTTACACTTTATGCTTCCGGCTCGTATGTTGTGTGGAATTG
TGAGCGGATAACAATTTCACACAGGAAACAGCTATGACCATGATTACGCCAAGCGCGCAATTAACCCTCA
CTAAAGGGAACAAAAGCTGGAGCTGCAAGCTTAA
